>Addgene plasmid #111470 | B2-3 | addgene full sequence | sequence record 213286 | Addgene NGS Result
TCCTTGGCGGCAAGAAAGCCATCCAGTTTACTTTGCAGGGCTTCCCAACCTTACCAGAGGGCGCCCCAGC
TGGCAATTCCGACGTCTAAGAAACCATTATTATCATGACATTAACCTATAAAAATAGGCGTATCACGAGG
CCCTTTCGTCTTCACCTCGATGATCCCGCGAAATTAATACGACTCACTATAGGGGAATTGAGAGCGGATA
ACAATTCCCCTCTAGAAATAATTTTGTTTAACTTTAAGAAGGAGATATACCATGCATTCTGAACAACACG
CACAGGGCGCTGACGCGGTAGTCGATCTTAACAATGAACTGAAAACGCGTCGTGAGAAGCTGGCGAACCT
GCGCGAGCAGGGGATTGCCTTCCCGAACGATTTCCGTCGCGATCATACCTCTGACCAATTGCACGCAGAA
TTCGACGGCAAAGAGAACGAAGAACTGGAAGCGCTGAACATCGAAGTCGCCGTTGCTGGCCGCATGATGA
CCCGTCGTATTATGGGTAAAGCGTCTTTCGTTACCCTGCAGGACGTTGGCGGTCGCATTCAGCTGTACGT
TGCCCGTGACGATCTCCCGGAAGGCGTTTATAACGAGCAGTTCAAAAAATGGGACCTCGGCGACATCCTC
GGCGCGAAAGGTAAGCTGTTCAAAACCAAAACCGGCGAACTGTCTATCCACTGCACCGAGTTGCGTCTGC
TGACCAAAGCACTGCGTCCGCTGCCGGATAAATTCCACGGCTTGCAGGATCAGGAAGCGCGCTATCGTCA
GCGTTATCTCGATCTCATCTCCAACGATGAATCCCGCAACACCTTTAAAGTGCGCTCGCAGATCCTCTCT
GGTATTCGCCAGTTCATGGTGAACCGCGGCTTTATGGAAGTTGAAACGCCGATGATGCAGGTGATCCCTG
GCGGTGCCGCTGCGCGTCCGTTTATCACCCACCATAACGCGCTGGATCTCGACATGTACCTGCGTATCGC
GCCGGAACTGTACCTCAAGCGTCTGGTGGTTGGTGGCTTCGAGCGTGTATTCGAAATCAACCGTAACTTC
CGTAACGAAGGTATTTCCGTACGTCATAACCCAGAGTTCACCATGATGGAACTCTACATGGCTTACGCAG
ATTACAAAGATCTGATCGAGCTGACCGAATCGCTGTTCCGTACTCTGGCACAGGATATTCTCGGTAAGAC
GGAAGTGACCTACGGCGACGTGACGCTGGACTTCGGTAAACCGTTCGAAAAACTGACCATGCGTGAAGCG
ATCAAGAAATATCGCCCGGAAACCGACATGGCGGATCTGGACAACTTCGACTCTGCGAAAGCAATTGCTG
AATCTATCGGCATCCACGTTGAGAAGAGCTGGGGTCTGGGCCGTATCGTTACCGAGATCTTCGAAGAAGT
GGCAGAAGCACATCTGATTCAGCCGACCTTCATTACTGAATATCCGGCAGAAGTTTCTCCGCTGGCGCGT
CGTAACGACGTTAACCCGGAAATCACAGACCGCTTTGAGTTCTTCATTGGTGGTCGTGAAATCGGTAACG
GCTTTAGCGAGCTGAATGACGCGGAAGATCAGGCGCAACGCTTCCTGGATCAGGTTGCCGCGAAAGACGC
AGGTGACGACGAAGCGATGTTCTACGATGAAGATTACGTCACCGCACTGGAACATGGCTTACCGCCGACA
GCAGGTCTGGGAATTGGTATCGACCGTATGGTAATGCTGTTCACCAACAGCCATACCATCCGCGACGTTA
TTCTGTTCCCGGCGATGCGTCCGGTAAAACATCATCATCACCATCATTAAAGCAGCGGCCATATGCTCGA
GGATCCGGCTGCTAACAAAGCCCGAAAGGAAGCTGAGTTGGCTGCTGCCACCGCTGAGCAATAACTAGCA
TAACCCCTTGGGGCCTCTAAACGGGTCTTGAGGGGTTTTTTGCTGAAAGGAGGAACTATATCCGGATATC
CCGCAAGAGGCCCGGCAGTACCGGCATAACCAAGCCTATGCCTACAGCATCCAGGGCCTAGGGTACGGGT
TTTGCTGCCCGCAAACGGGCTGTTCTGGTGTTGCTAGTTTGTTATCAGAATCGCAGATCCGGCTTCAGCC
GGTTTGCCGGCTGAAAGCGCTATTTCTTCCAGAATTGCCATGATTTTTTCCCCACGGGAGGCGTCACTGG
CTCCCGTGTTGTCGGCAGCTTTGATTCGATAAGCAGCATCGCCTGTTTCAGGCTGTCTATGTGTGACTGT
TGAGCTGTAACAAGTTGTCTCAGGTGTTCAATTTCATGTTCTAGTTGCTTTGTTTTACTGGTTTCACCTG
TTCTATTAGGTGTTACATGCTGTTCATCTGTTACATTGTCGATCTGTTCATGGTGAACAGCTTTGAATGC
ACCAAAAACTCGTAAAAGCTCTGATGTATCTATCTTTTTTACACCGTTTTCATCTGTGCATATGGACAGT
TTTCCCTTTGATATGTAACGGTGAACAGTTGTTCTACTTTTGTTTGTTAGTCTTGATGCTTCACTGATAG
ATACAAGAGCCATAAGAACCTCAGATCCTTCCGTATTTAGCCAGTATGTTCTCTAGTGTGGTTCGTTGTT
TTTGCGTGAGCCATGAGAACGAACCATTGAGATCATACTTACTTTGCATGTCACTCAAAAATTTTGCCTC
AAAACTGGTGAGCTGAATTTTTGCAGTTAAAGCATCGTGTAGTGTTTTTCTTAGTCCGTTATGTAGGTAG
GAATCTGATGTAATGGTTGTTGGTATTTTGTCACCATTCATTTTTATCTGGTTGTTCTCAAGTTCGGTTA
CGAGATCCATTTGTCTATCTAGTTCAACTTGGAAAATCAACGTATCAGTCGGGCGGCCTCGCTTATCAAC
CACCAATTTCATATTGCTGTAAGTGTTTAAATCTTTACTTATTGGTTTCAAAACCCATTGGTTAAGCCTT
TTAAACTCATGGTAGTTATTTTCAAGCATTAACATGAACTTAAATTCATCAAGGCTAATCTCTATATTTG
CCTTGTGAGTTTTCTTTTGTGTTAGTTCTTTTAATAACCACTCATAAATCCTCATAGAGTATTTGTTTTC
AAAAGACTTAACATGTTCCAGATTATATTTTATGAATTTTTTTAACTGGAAAAGATAAGGCAATATCTCT
TCACTAAAAACTAATTCTAATTTTTCGCTTGAGAACTTGGCATAGTTTGTCCACTGGAAAATCTCAAAGC
CTTTAACCAAAGGATTCCTGATTTCCACAGTTCTCGTCATCAGCTCTCTGGTTGCTTTAGCTAATACACC
ATAAGCATTTTCCCTACTGATGTTCATCATCTGAGCGTATTGGTTATAAGTGAACGATACCGTCCGTTCT
TTCCTTGTAGGGTTTTCAATCGTGGGGTTGAGTAGTGCCACACAGCATAAAATTAGCTTGGTTTCATGCT
CCGTTAAGTCATAGCGACTAATCGCTAGTTCATTTGCTTTGAAAACAACTAATTCAGACATACATCTCAA
TTGGTCTAGGTGATTTTAATCACTATACCAATTGAGATGGGCTAGTCAATGATAATTACTAGTCCTTTTC
CTTTGAGTTGTGGGTATCTGTAAATTCTGCTAGACCTTTGCTGGAAAACTTGTAAATTCTGCTAGACCCT
CTGTAAATTCCGCTAGACCTTTGTGTGTTTTTTTTGTTTATATTCAAGTGGTTATAATTTATAGAATAAA
GAAAGAATAAAAAAAGATAAAAAGAATAGATCCCAGCCCTGTGTATAACTCACTACTTTAGTCAGTTCCG
CAGTATTACAAAAGGATGTCGCAAACGCTGTTTGCTCCTCTACAAAACAGACCTTAAAACCCTAAAGGCT
TAAGTAGCACCCTCGCAAGCTCGGGCAAATCGCTGAATATTCCTTTTGTCTCCGACCATCAGGCACCTGA
GTCGCTGTCTTTTTCGTGACATTCAGTTCGCTGCGCTCACGGCTCTGGCAGTGAATGGGGGTAAATGGCA
CTACAGGCGCCTTTTATGGATTCATGCAAGGAAACTACCCATAATACAAGAAAAGCCCGTCACGGGCTTC
TCAGGGCGTTTTATGGCGGGTCTGCTATGTGGTGCTATCTGACTTTTTGCTGTTCAGCAGTTCCTGCCCT
CTGATTTTCCAGTCTGACCACTTCGGATTATCCCGTGACAGGTCATTCAGACTGGCTAATGCACCCAGTA
AGGCAGCGGTATCATCAACAGGCTTACCCGTCTTACTGTCCCTAGTGCTTGGATTCTCACCAATAAAAAA
CGCCCGGCGGCAACCGAGCGTTCTGAACAAATCCAGATGGAGTTCTGAGGTCATTACTGGATCTATCAAC
AGGAGTCCAAGCGAGCTCTCGAACCCCAGAGTCCCGCTCAGAAGAACTCGTCAAGAAGGCGATAGAAGGC
GATGCGCTGCGAATCGGGAGCGGCGATACCGTAAAGCACGAGGAAGCGGTCAGCCCATTCGCCGCCAAGC
TCTTCAGCAATATCACGGGTAGCCAACGCTATGTCCTGATAGCGGTCCGCCACACCCAGCCGGCCACAGT
CGATGAATCCAGAAAAGCGGCCATTTTCCACCATGATATTCGGCAAGCAGGCATCGCCATGGGTCACGAC
GAGATCCTCGCCGTCGGGCATGCGCGCCTTGAGCCTGGCGAACAGTTCGGCTGGCGCGAGCCCCTGATGC
TCTTCGTCCAGATCATCCTGATCGACAAGACCGGCTTCCATCCGAGTACGTGCTCGCTCGATGCGATGTT
TCGCTTGGTGGTCGAATGGGCAGGTAGCCGGATCAAGCGTATGCAGCCGCCGCATTGCATCAGCCATGAT
GGATACTTTCTCGGCAGGAGCAAGGTGAGATGACAGGAGATCCTGCCCCGGCACTTCGCCCAATAGCAGC
CAGTCCCTTCCCGCTTCAGTGACAACGTCGAGCACAGCTGCGCAAGGAACGCCCGTCGTGGCCAGCCACG
ATAGCCGCGCTGCCTCGTCCTGCAGTTCATTCAGGGCACCGGACAGGTCGGTCTTGACAAAAAGAACCGG
GCGCCCCTGCGCTGACAGCCGGAACACGGCGGCATCAGAGCAGCCGATTGTCTGTTGTGCCCAGTCATAG
CCGAATAGCCTCTCCACCCAAGCGGCCGGAGAACCTGCGTGCAATCCATCTTGTTCAATCATGCGAAACG
ATCCTCATCCTGTCTCTTGATCAGATCTTGATCCCCTGCGCCATCAGA
Features (pLannotate 1.2.2; 12 found; start..end, strand, type, name):
    175..193     +  promoter       T7 promoter: promoter for bacteriophage T7 RNA polymerase
    194..218     +  protein_bind   lac operator: The lac repressor binds to the lac operator to inhibit transcription in E. coli. This inhibition can be relieved by adding lactose or isopropyl-β-D-thiogalactopyranoside (IPTG). lac repressor encoded by lacI
    233..255     +  RBS            RBS: efficient ribosome binding site from bacteriophage T7 gene 10 (Olins and Rangwala, 1989)
    268..1779    +  CDS            lysS: SYK1_ECOLI - Also known as asuD, herC. Experimental evidence at protein level: Swiss-Prot protein existence level 1. From Escherichia coli (strain K12).
   1828..1877    +  CDS            SET1 (fragment): solubility-enhancement tag derived from T7 phage gene 10B
   1885..1932    +  terminator     T7 terminator: transcription terminator for bacteriophage T7 RNA polymerase
   1955..2016    -  CDS            TcR (fragment): tetracycline efflux protein; tet; confers resistance to tetracycline
   2541..3491    -  CDS            Rep101: RepA protein needed for replication with the pSC101 origin; rep101
   3539..3761    -  rep_origin     pSC101 ori: low-copy replication origin that requires the Rep101 protein
   4253..4347    -  terminator     lambda t0 terminator: transcription terminator from phage lambda
   4381..5172    -  CDS            neo: KKA2_KLEPN - Also known as kan, nptII. Experimental evidence at protein level: Swiss-Prot protein existence level 1. Resistance to kanamycin, neomycin, paromomycin, ribostamycin, butirosin and gentamicin B. From Klebsiella pneumoniae.
   5204..95      -  CDS            tnpA (fragment) (across the origin): TN5P_ECOLX - Also known as tnp. Experimental evidence at protein level: Swiss-Prot protein existence level 1. Mediates transposition of transposon Tn5 by a 'cut and paste' mechanism. First, the monomeric transposase binds the 19 bp inverted DNA repeats flanking the transposon. Then, dimerization of the DNA- bound transposase creates a synaptic DNA complex. After nicking of the first DNA strand, excision of the transposon proceeds through a series of intermediates. The transposase then mediates the insertion of the transposon at a new site by strand transfer. The activity of the wild- type tran
