[The description below was written by a language model from this plasmid's Addgene catalogue record and pLannotate feature annotations shown in this document.]
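Description:
B2-3 is a low-copy bacterial expression plasmid of about 5.2 kb built on a pSC101 backbone and carrying the E. coli lysyl-tRNA synthetase gene. It replicates from the pSC101 origin, which depends on the plasmid-encoded Rep101 (RepA) initiator protein and keeps copy number low. Selection is by kanamycin through a neo/nptII aminoglycoside phosphotransferase gene, which is followed by a lambda t0 terminator. Short annotated fragments of a tetracycline resistance gene and of the Tn5 transposase appear to be nonfunctional remnants of the backbone's and the kanamycin cassette's ancestry rather than working parts.

The payload is a pET-style expression cassette. A T7 promoter is followed immediately by a lac operator, then the strong ribosome binding site from phage T7 gene 10, the lysS coding sequence (matching E. coli K12 lysine-tRNA ligase), and a T7 terminator. Transcription therefore requires a host supplying T7 RNA polymerase, and it can be held off by lac repressor and induced with IPTG. No lacI gene is annotated on the plasmid, so repressor would presumably come from the host. The catalogue entry lists a C-terminal 6xHis tag supplied by the backbone for affinity purification. The feature table does not annotate it explicitly, though there is unannotated sequence between the end of lysS and the terminator, along with a short match to a T7 gene 10B-derived solubility tag that is probably incidental.

The associated publication concerns assembling purified translation machinery from synthetic microbial consortia. This suggests the plasmid serves to produce His-tagged lysyl-tRNA synthetase as one component of a reconstituted cell-free protein synthesis system.
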