Addgene plasmid #111470: B2-3
Purpose: Lys-tRNA synthetase
Depositing lab: Cheemeng Tan. Depositing organization: University of California, Davis. Publication: Synthetic microbial consortia enable rapid assembly of pure translation machinery. Villarreal F, Contreras-Llano LE, Chavez M, Ding Y, Fan J, Pan T, Tan C. Nat Chem Biol. 2018 Jan;14(1):29-35. doi: 10.1038/nchembio.2514. Epub 2017 Nov 13. PubMed 29131146.
Backbone
  Vector backbone: pSC101
  Vector type: Bacterial Expression
Growth in bacteria
  Bacterial resistance: Kanamycin, 50 μg/mL
  Growth temperature: 37°C
  Growth strain: DH5alpha
  Copy number: Low Copy
Gene/Insert
  Gene/Insert name: Lys-tRNA synthetase
  Tag / fusion protein: 6xHis (C terminal on backbone)
  Cloning method: Gibson Cloning
Terms and licenses: Academic/Nonprofit Terms; Industry Terms: Not Available to Industry
Depositor comments: Gene comes from E.coli.
How to cite: B2-3 was a gift from Cheemeng Tan (Addgene plasmid # 111470 ; http://n2t.net/addgene:111470 ; RRID:Addgene_111470)
